Addgene plasmid #23604: pDONR223-DCAMKL2
Depositing lab: William Hahn & David Root. Depositing organization: Dana-Farber Cancer Institute. Publication: COT drives resistance to RAF inhibition through MAP kinase pathway reactivation. Johannessen CM, Boehm JS, Kim SY, Thomas SR, Wardwell L, Johnson LA, Emery CM, Stransky N, Cogdill AP, Barretina J, Caponigro G, Hieronymus H, Murray RR, Salehi-Ashtiani K, Hill DE, Vidal M, Zhao JJ, Yang X, Alkan O, Kim S, Harris JL, Wilson CJ, Myer VE, Finan PM, Root DE, Roberts TM, Golub T, Flaherty KT, Dummer R, Weber BL, Sellers WR, Schlegel R, Wargo JA, Hahn WC, Garraway LA. Nature. 2010 Dec 16;468(7326):968-72. doi: 10.1038/nature09627 PubMed 21107320.
Backbone
  Vector backbone: pDONR223
  Backbone manufacturer: Invitrogen
  Backbone size w/o insert (bp): 5005
  Vector type: Gateway Donor vector
Growth in bacteria
  Bacterial resistance: Spectinomycin, 50 μg/mL
  Growth temperature: 37°C
  Growth strain: DH5alpha
  Copy number: High Copy
Gene/Insert
  Gene/Insert name: DCAMKL2 (alt name: hypothetical protein MGC45428)
  Species: H. sapiens (human)
  Insert size (bp): 2088
  Entrez Gene: DCLK2 (a.k.a. CL2, CLICK-II, CLICK2, CLIK2, DCAMKL2, DCDC3, DCDC3B, DCK2)
  Cloning method: Gateway Cloning
  Sequencing primers: 5′ M13pUC-fwd; 3′ M13rev
Terms and licenses: Academic/Nonprofit Terms; Industry Terms: Not Available to Industry
Depositor comments: The ORF has no Stop codon. This design enables easy recombination into a destination vector to add an epitope tag of choice and Stop codon to the ORF. Do NOT use this plasmid directly for transfections. A set of 4 custom lentiviral vectors is available ( pLX301 (http://www.addgene.org/25895/) , pLX302 (http://www.addgene.org/25896/) , pLX303 (http://www.addgene.org/25897/) , pLX304 (http://www.addgene.org/25890/) ) to be used to express these ORFs in mammalian cells. These plasmids are not included in the kit and must be ordered separately.
How to cite: pDONR223-DCAMKL2 was a gift from William Hahn & David Root (Addgene plasmid # 23604 ; http://n2t.net/addgene:23604 ; RRID:Addgene_23604)
