[The description below was written by a language model from this plasmid's Addgene catalogue record.]
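Description:
pDONR223-DCAMKL2 is a Gateway entry clone built in the pDONR223 donor backbone (about 5 kb without insert), carrying the human DCAMKL2 open reading frame, now officially named DCLK2 (doublecortin-like kinase 2). The insert is recorded as roughly 2.1 kb and was introduced by Gateway recombination cloning. The plasmid is maintained at high copy number in standard E. coli cloning strains and is selected with spectinomycin. No feature table accompanies the record, so the exact origin of replication and the positions of the recombination sites are not documented here. As a recombined pDONR-type clone, the ORF would be expected to sit between att sites that allow its transfer into destination vectors, and M13 forward and reverse primer sites flank the insert for sequence verification.

The key design feature is that the ORF lacks a stop codon. This "open" configuration lets the coding sequence be moved by recombination into a destination vector that supplies a C-terminal epitope tag of choice together with a stop codon. The entry clone is not meant to be transfected directly, and the record lists no promoter for expression in mammalian cells. It serves purely as a shuttle and archival source of the ORF. The depositors point to a companion set of lentiviral destination vectors (the pLX301 to pLX304 series) for expressing such ORFs in mammalian cells. The clone belongs to a collection of kinase ORFs whose associated publication used them to study resistance to RAF inhibition through reactivation of the MAP kinase pathway, making it suited to gain-of-function expression studies once transferred to an appropriate expression backbone.
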