>Addgene plasmid #23604 | pDONR223-DCAMKL2 | depositor partial sequence | sequence record 10720 | Author sequence
ATGGCCAGCACCAGGAGTATCGAGCTGGAGCACTTTGAGGAACGGGACAAAAGGCCGCGGCCGGGGTCGC
GGAGAGGGGCCCCCAGCTCCTCCGGGGGCAGCAGCAGCTCGGGCCCCAAGGGGAACGGGCTCATCCCCAG
TCCGGCGCACAGTGCCCACTGCAGCTTCTACCGCACGCGGACCCTGCAGGCCCTCAGCTCGGAGAAGAAG
GCCAAGAAGGCGCGCTTCTACCGGAACGGGGACCGCTACTTCAAGGGCCTGGTGTTTGCCATCTCCAGCG
ACCGCTTCCGGTCCTTCGATGCGCTCCTCATAGAGCTCACCCGCTCCCTGTCGGACAACGTGAACCTGCC
CCAGGGTGTCCGCACTATCTACACCATCGACGGCAGCCGGAAGGTCACCAGCCTGGACGAGCTGCTGGAA
GGTGAGAGTTACGTGTGTGCATCCAATGAACCATTTCGTAAAGTCGATTACACCAAAAATATTAATCCAA
ACTGGTCTGTGAACATCAAGGGTGGGACATCCCGAGCGCTGGCTGCTGCCTCCTCTGTGAAAAGTGAAGT
AAAAGAAAGTAAAGATTTCATCAAACCCAAGTTAGTGACTGTGATTCGAAGTGGAGTGAAGCCTAGAAAA
GCCGTGCGGATCCTTCTGAATAAAAAGACTGCTCATTCCTTTGAACAAGTCTTAACAGATATCACCGAAG
CCATTAAACTAGACTCAGGAGTCGTCAAGAGGCTCTGCACCCTGGATGGAAAGCAGGTTACTTGTCTGCA
AGACTTTTTTGGTGATGACGATGTTTTTATTGCATGTGGACCAGAAAAATTTCGTTATGCCCAAGATGAC
TTTGTCCTGGATCATAGTGAATGTCGTGTCCTGAAGTCATCTTATTCTCGATCCTCAGCTGTTAAGTATT
CTGGATCCAAAAGCCCTGGGCCCTCTCGACGCAGCAAATCACCAGCTTCAGTTAATGGAACTCCCAGCAG
CCAACTTTCTACTCCTAAATCTACGAAATCCTCCAGTTCCTCTCCAACTAGTCCAGGAAGTTTCAGAGGA
TTAAAGATTTCTGCTCATGGCAGATCTTCTTCCAATGTAAACGGTGGACCTGAGCTTGACCGTTGCATAA
GTCCTGAAGGTGTGAATGGAAACAGATGCTCTGAATCATCAACTCTTCTTGAGAAATACAAAATTGGAAA
GGTCATTGGTGATGGCAATTTTGCAGTAGTCAAAGAGTGTATAGACAGGTCCACTGGAAAGGAGTTTGCC
CTAAAGATTATAGACAAAGCCAAATGTTGTGGAAAGGAACACCTGATTGAGAATGAAGTGTCAATACTGC
GCCGAGTGAAACATCCCAATATCATTATGCTGGTCGAGGAGATGGAAACAGCAACTGAGCTCTTTCTGGT
GATGGAATTGGTCAAAGGTGGAGATCTCTTTGATGCAATTACTTCGTCGACCAAGTACACTGAGAGAGAT
GGCAGTGCCATGGTGTACAACTTAGCCAATGCCCTCAGGTATCTCCATGGCCTCAGCATCGTGCACAGAG
ACATCAAACCAGAGAATCTCTTGGTGTGTGAATATCCTGATGGAACCAAGTCTTTGAAACTGGGAGACTT
TGGGCTTGCGACTGTGGTAGAAGGCCCTTTATACACAGTCTGTGGCACACCCACTTATGTGGCTCCAGAA
ATCATTGCTGAAACTGGCTATGGCCTGAAGGTGGACATTTGGGCAGCTGGTGTGATCACATACATACTTC
TCTGTGGATTCCCACCATTCCGAAGTGAGAACAATCTCCAGGAAGATCTCTTCGACCAGATCTTGGCTGG
GAAGCTGGAGTTTCCGGCCCCCTACTGGGATAACATCACGGACTCTGCCAAGGAATTAATCAGTCAAATG
CTTCAGGTAAATGTTGAAGCTCGGTGTACCGCGGGACAAATCCTGAGTCACCCCTGGGTGTCAGATGATG
CCTCCCAGGAGAATAACATGCAAGCTGAGGTGACAGGTAAACTAAAACAGCACTTTAATAATGCGCTCCC
CAAACAGAACAGCACTACCACCGGGGTCTCCGTCATCATGTTTGATTTGACAGTTTGA
