>Addgene plasmid #23604 | pDONR223-DCAMKL2 | addgene partial sequence | sequence record 29393 | 23604 with M13pUC-fwd
TCGGGCCCAATAATGATTTTATTTTGACTGATAGTGACCTGTTCGTTGCAACAAATTGATGAGCAATGCT
TTTTTATAATGCCAACTTTGTACAAAAAAGTTGGATGGCCAGCACCAGGAGTATCGAGCTGGAGCACTTT
GAGGAACGGGACAAAAGGCCGCGGCCGGGGTCGCGGAGAGGGGCCCCCAGCTCCTCCGGGGGCAGCAGCA
GCTCGGGCCCCAAGGGGAACGGGCTCATCCCCAGTCCGGCGCACAGTGCCCACTGCAGCTTCTACCGCAC
GCGGACCCTGCAGGCCCTCAGCTCGGAGAAGAAGGCCAAGAAGGCGCGCTTCTACCGGAACGGGGACCGC
TACTTCAAGGGCCTGGTGTTTGCCATCTCCAGCGACCGCTTCCGGTCCTTCGATGCGCTCCTCATAGAGC
TCACCCGCTCCCTGTCGGACAACGTGAACCTGCCCCAGGGTGTCCGCACTATCTACACCATCGACGGCAG
CCGGAAGGTCACCAGCCTGGACGAGCTGCTGGAAGGTGAGAGTTACGTGTGTGCATCCAATGAACCATTT
CGTAAAGTCGATTACACCAAAAA
